Addgene plasmid #125476: lentiSAMv2 VPS13C-TSS-guide1
Purpose: CRISPR-mediated activation of VPS13C. Catalytically inactive Cas9 from S. pyogenes and VP64 with 2A-BlastR.
Depositing lab: Jorge Ferrer. Depositing organization: Imperial College London. Publication: Human pancreatic islet three-dimensional chromatin architecture provides insights into the genetics of type 2 diabetes. Miguel-Escalada I, Bonas-Guarch S, Cebola I, Ponsa-Cobas J, Mendieta-Esteban J, Atla G, Javierre BM, Rolando DMY, Farabella I, Morgan CC, Garcia-Hurtado J, Beucher A, Moran I, Pasquali L, Ramos-Rodriguez M, Appel EVR, Linneberg A, Gjesing AP, Witte DR, Pedersen O, Grarup N, Ravassard P, Torrents D, Mercader JM, Piemonti L, Berney T, de Koning EJP, Kerr-Conte J, Pattou F, Fedko IO, Groop L, Prokopenko I, Hansen T, Marti-Renom MA, Fraser P, Ferrer J. Nat Genet. 2019 Jun 28. pii: 10.1038/s41588-019-0457-0. doi: 10.1038/s41588-019-0457-0. PubMed 31253982.
Backbone
  Vector backbone: lentiSAMv2
  Backbone manufacturer: Feng Zhang (Addgene #75112)
  Vector type: Mammalian Expression, Lentiviral, CRISPR
  Selectable markers: Blasticidin
Growth in bacteria
  Bacterial resistance: Ampicillin, 100 μg/mL
  Growth temperature: 37°C
  Growth strain: Stbl3
  Copy number: High Copy
Gene/Insert
  Gene/Insert name: dCas9-VP64-2A-BlastR
  gRNA/shRNA sequence: GCGGCGCCTACAAAGCCTC
  Species: H. sapiens (human)
  Promoter: EF1a core and U6
  Cloning method: Restriction Enzyme; 5′ cloning site Unknown (destroyed during cloning); 3′ cloning site Unknown (destroyed during cloning)
  Sequencing primers: 5′ GATCCGCCACCATGGATGC
Terms and licenses: Academic/Nonprofit Terms; Industry Terms: Not Available to Industry
How to cite: lentiSAMv2 VPS13C-TSS-guide1 was a gift from Jorge Ferrer (Addgene plasmid # 125476 ; http://n2t.net/addgene:125476 ; RRID:Addgene_125476)
