[The description below was written by a language model from this plasmid's Addgene catalogue record and pLannotate feature annotations shown in this document.]
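Description:
lentiSAMv2 VPS13C-TSS-guide1 is a 13.5 kb lentiviral CRISPR-activation plasmid built on the lentiSAMv2 backbone, designed to upregulate the human VPS13C gene by targeting its transcription start site region. It is propagated in E. coli through a high-copy ColE1/pUC-type origin with ampicillin resistance (AmpR). The backbone also carries an f1 origin and an SV40/EM7-driven BleoR cassette that lies outside the viral transfer region. The lentiviral portion has a CMV enhancer/promoter fused to a truncated HIV-1 5' LTR, followed by the Ψ packaging signal, RRE and cPPT/CTS. Downstream of the payload sit a WPRE and a second truncated LTR, followed by a bGH polyadenylation signal. This arrangement allows packaging of the genomic RNA into lentiviral particles and integration into mammalian target cells.

Two expression units sit between the LTRs. A human U6 promoter drives a single guide RNA directed at VPS13C. Its S. pyogenes scaffold is interrupted by two MS2 stem loops, which bind the MS2 coat protein and so can recruit MS2-fused co-activators. Such a helper component is not encoded on this plasmid. An EF-1α core promoter then drives a nucleoplasmin NLS-tagged, catalytically dead Cas9 (D10A/N863A), which the catalogue record describes as fused to the VP64 activation domain and linked by a 2A peptide to blasticidin S deaminase. The feature table does not annotate VP64 or the 2A element, but an unannotated gap between dCas9 and BSD is consistent with their presence. Blasticidin selects transduced cells. The plasmid was deposited with a study of chromatin architecture and type 2 diabetes genetics in human pancreatic islets.
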