Features (pLannotate 1.2.2; 38 found; start..end, strand, type, name):
     18..36      +  misc_RNA       MS2 stem loop: stem loop that binds the bacteriophage MS2 coat protein
     47..83      +  misc_RNA       gRNA scaffold (fragment): guide RNA scaffold for the Streptococcus pyogenes CRISPR/Cas9 system
     88..106     +  misc_RNA       MS2 stem loop: stem loop that binds the bacteriophage MS2 coat protein
    117..136     +  misc_RNA       gRNA scaffold (fragment): guide RNA scaffold for the Streptococcus pyogenes CRISPR/Cas9 system
    149..167     +  CDS            small t antigen (fragment): SV40 (simian virus 40) small t antigen
    193..404     +  promoter       EF-1α core promoter: core promoter for human elongation factor EF-1α
    421..468     +  CDS            nucleoplasmin NLS: bipartite nuclear localization signal from nucleoplasmin
    468..4569    +  CDS            dCas9 (fragment): catalytically dead mutant of the Cas9 endonuclease from the Streptococcus pyogenes Type II CRISPR/Cas system RNA-guided DNA-binding protein that lacks endonuclease activity due to the D10A mutation in the RuvC catalytic domain and the N863A mutation in the HNH catalytic domain
   4894..5292    +  CDS            BSD: blasticidin S deaminase; Aspergillus terreus BSD; confers resistance to blasticidin
   5293..5314    +  misc_feature   MCS (fragment): pBluescript multiple cloning site
   5317..5905    +  misc_feature   WPRE: woodchuck hepatitis virus posttranscriptional regulatory element
   5842..6423    +  CDS            nef (fragment): NEF_HV1H2 - Experimental evidence at protein level: Swiss-Prot protein existence level 1. Extracellular Nef protein targets CD4(+) T-lymphocytes for apoptosis by interacting with CXCR4 surface receptors. From Human immunodeficiency virus type 1 group M subtype B (isolate HXB2) (HIV-1).
   6430..6610    +  LTR            5' LTR (truncated): truncated 5' long terminal repeat (LTR) from HIV-1
   6642..6866    +  polyA_signal   bGH poly(A) signal: bovine growth hormone polyadenylation signal
   6870..6891    +  promoter       SV40 promoter (fragment): SV40 enhancer and early promoter
   6912..7340    +  rep_origin     f1 ori (sequence partly withheld): f1 bacteriophage origin of replication; arrow indicates direction of (+) strand synthesis
   7354..7683    +  promoter       SV40 promoter: SV40 enhancer and early promoter
   7731..7778    +  promoter       EM7 promoter: synthetic bacterial promoter&nbsp
   7797..8171    +  CDS            BleoR: antibiotic-binding protein; Sh ble from Streptoalloteichus hindustanus; confers resistance to bleomycin, phleomycin, and Zeocin™
   8181..8306    +  CDS            ble (fragment): BLE_KLEPN - Experimental evidence at protein level: Swiss-Prot protein existence level 1. Binding protein with a strong affinity to the bleomycin family of antibiotics. Binds to CL990; an antimitotic-antibiotic compound. From Klebsiella pneumoniae.
   8301..8422    +  polyA_signal   SV40 poly(A) signal: SV40 polyadenylation signal
   8493..8515    -  protein_bind   lac operator (fragment): The lac repressor binds to the lac operator to inhibit transcription in E. coli. This inhibition can be relieved by adding lactose or isopropyl-β-D-thiogalactopyranoside (IPTG). lac repressor encoded by lacI
   8519..8549    -  promoter       lac promoter: promoter for the E. coli lac operon
   8564..8585    -  protein_bind   CAP binding site: CAP binding activates transcription in the presence of cAMP. E. coli catabolite activator protein
   8598..8690    -  CDS            lacI (fragment): lac repressor; lacI; The lac repressor binds to the lac operator to inhibit transcription in E. coli. This inhibition can be relieved by adding lactose or isopropyl-β-D-thiogalactopyranoside (IPTG).
   8873..9461    -  rep_origin     ori: high-copy-number ColE1/pMB1/pBR322/pUC origin of replication
   9632..10492   -  CDS            AmpR: β-lactamase; bla; confers resistance to ampicillin, carbenicillin, and related antibiotics
  10493..10597   -  promoter       AmpR promoter: bla
  10656..10708   -  misc_feature   bom (fragment): basis of mobility region from pBR322
  10863..11242   +  enhancer       CMV enhancer: human cytomegalovirus immediate early enhancer
  11243..11442   +  promoter       CMV promoter: human cytomegalovirus (CMV) immediate early promoter
  11460..11640   +  LTR            5' LTR (truncated): truncated 5' long terminal repeat (LTR) from HIV-1
  11687..11812   +  misc_feature   HIV-1 Ψ: packaging signal of human immunodeficiency virus type 1
  11796..12159   +  CDS            HIV-1 gag (fragment): gag protein from human immunodeficiency virus 1; gag
  12305..12538   +  misc_feature   RRE: The Rev response element (RRE) of HIV-1 allows for Rev-dependent mRNA export from the nucleus to the cytoplasm.
  12915..13015   +  CDS            Rev (fragment): human immunodeficiency virus 1 (HIV-1) Rev protein; rev; enhances nuclear export of unspliced and incompletely spliced viral mRNAs
  13065..13182   +  misc_feature   cPPT/CTS: central polypurine tract and central termination sequence of HIV-1
  13232..13472   +  promoter       U6 promoter: RNA polymerase III promoter for human U6 snRNA
>Addgene plasmid #125476 | lentiSAMv2 VPS13C-TSS-guide1 | addgene full sequence | sequence record 251511 | Addgene NGS Result
GTTTTAGAGCTAGGCCAACATGAGGATCACCCATGTCTGCAGGGCCTAGCAAGTTAAAATAAGGCTAGTC
CGTTATCAACTTGGCCAACATGAGGATCACCCATGTCTGCAGGGCCAAGTGGCACCGAGTCGGTGCTTTT
TTTGGATCCTAGGTCTTGAAAGGAGTGGGAATTGGCTCCGGTGCCCGTCAGTGGGCAGAGCGCACATCGC
CCACAGTCCCCGAGAAGTTGGGGGGAGGGGTCGGCAATTGATCCGGTGCCTAGAGAAGGTGGCGCGGGGT
AAACTGGGAAAGTGATGTCGTGTACTGGCTCCGCCTTTTTCCCGAGGGTGGGGGAGAACCGTATATAAGT
GCAGTAGTCGCCGTGAACGTTCTTTTTCGCAACGGGTTTGCCGCCAGAACACAGGCGTACGGCCACCATG
AAAAGGCCGGCGGCCACGAAAAAGGCCGGCCAGGCAAAAAAGAAAAAGGACAAGAAGTACAGCATCGGCC
TGGCCATCGGCACCAACTCTGTGGGCTGGGCCGTGATCACCGACGAGTACAAGGTGCCCAGCAAGAAATT
CAAGGTGCTGGGCAACACCGACCGGCACAGCATCAAGAAGAACCTGATCGGAGCCCTGCTGTTCGACAGC
GGCGAAACAGCCGAGGCCACCCGGCTGAAGAGAACCGCCAGAAGAAGATACACCAGACGGAAGAACCGGA
TCTGCTATCTGCAAGAGATCTTCAGCAACGAGATGGCCAAGGTGGACGACAGCTTCTTCCACAGACTGGA
AGAGTCCTTCCTGGTGGAAGAGGATAAGAAGCACGAGCGGCACCCCATCTTCGGCAACATCGTGGACGAG
GTGGCCTACCACGAGAAGTACCCCACCATCTACCACCTGAGAAAGAAACTGGTGGACAGCACCGACAAGG
CCGACCTGCGGCTGATCTATCTGGCCCTGGCCCACATGATCAAGTTCCGGGGCCACTTCCTGATCGAGGG
CGACCTGAACCCCGACAACAGCGACGTGGACAAGCTGTTCATCCAGCTGGTGCAGACCTACAACCAGCTG
TTCGAGGAAAACCCCATCAACGCCAGCGGCGTGGACGCCAAGGCCATCCTGTCTGCCAGACTGAGCAAGA
GCAGACGGCTGGAAAATCTGATCGCCCAGCTGCCCGGCGAGAAGAAGAATGGCCTGTTCGGCAACCTGAT
TGCCCTGAGCCTGGGCCTGACCCCCAACTTCAAGAGCAACTTCGACCTGGCCGAGGATGCCAAACTGCAG
CTGAGCAAGGACACCTACGACGACGACCTGGACAACCTGCTGGCCCAGATCGGCGACCAGTACGCCGACC
TGTTTCTGGCCGCCAAGAACCTGTCCGACGCCATCCTGCTGAGCGACATCCTGAGAGTGAACACCGAGAT
CACCAAGGCCCCCCTGAGCGCCTCTATGATCAAGAGATACGACGAGCACCACCAGGACCTGACCCTGCTG
AAAGCTCTCGTGCGGCAGCAGCTGCCTGAGAAGTACAAAGAGATTTTCTTCGACCAGAGCAAGAACGGCT
ACGCCGGCTACATTGACGGCGGAGCCAGCCAGGAAGAGTTCTACAAGTTCATCAAGCCCATCCTGGAAAA
GATGGACGGCACCGAGGAACTGCTCGTGAAGCTGAACAGAGAGGACCTGCTGCGGAAGCAGCGGACCTTC
GACAACGGCAGCATCCCCCACCAGATCCACCTGGGAGAGCTGCACGCCATTCTGCGGCGGCAGGAAGATT
TTTACCCATTCCTGAAGGACAACCGGGAAAAGATCGAGAAGATCCTGACCTTCCGCATCCCCTACTACGT
GGGCCCTCTGGCCAGGGGAAACAGCAGATTCGCCTGGATGACCAGAAAGAGCGAGGAAACCATCACCCCC
TGGAACTTCGAGGAAGTGGTGGACAAGGGCGCTTCCGCCCAGAGCTTCATCGAGCGGATGACCAACTTCG
ATAAGAACCTGCCCAACGAGAAGGTGCTGCCCAAGCACAGCCTGCTGTACGAGTACTTCACCGTGTATAA
CGAGCTGACCAAAGTGAAATACGTGACCGAGGGAATGAGAAAGCCCGCCTTCCTGAGCGGCGAGCAGAAA
AAGGCCATCGTGGACCTGCTGTTCAAGACCAACCGGAAAGTGACCGTGAAGCAGCTGAAAGAGGACTACT
TCAAGAAAATCGAGTGCTTCGACTCCGTGGAAATCTCCGGCGTGGAAGATCGGTTCAACGCCTCCCTGGG
CACATACCACGATCTGCTGAAAATTATCAAGGACAAGGACTTCCTGGACAATGAGGAAAACGAGGACATT
CTGGAAGATATCGTGCTGACCCTGACACTGTTTGAGGACAGAGAGATGATCGAGGAACGGCTGAAAACCT
ATGCCCACCTGTTCGACGACAAAGTGATGAAGCAGCTGAAGCGGCGGAGATACACCGGCTGGGGCAGGCT
GAGCCGGAAGCTGATCAACGGCATCCGGGACAAGCAGTCCGGCAAGACAATCCTGGATTTCCTGAAGTCC
GACGGCTTCGCCAACAGAAACTTCATGCAGCTGATCCACGACGACAGCCTGACCTTTAAAGAGGACATCC
AGAAAGCCCAGGTGTCCGGCCAGGGCGATAGCCTGCACGAGCACATTGCCAATCTGGCCGGCAGCCCCGC
CATTAAGAAGGGCATCCTGCAGACAGTGAAGGTGGTGGACGAGCTCGTGAAAGTGATGGGCCGGCACAAG
CCCGAGAACATCGTGATCGAAATGGCCAGAGAGAACCAGACCACCCAGAAGGGACAGAAGAACAGCCGCG
AGAGAATGAAGCGGATCGAAGAGGGCATCAAAGAGCTGGGCAGCCAGATCCTGAAAGAACACCCCGTGGA
AAACACCCAGCTGCAGAACGAGAAGCTGTACCTGTACTACCTGCAGAATGGGCGGGATATGTACGTGGAC
CAGGAACTGGACATCAACCGGCTGTCCGACTACGATGTGGACCACATCGTGCCTCAGAGCTTTCTGAAGG
ACGACTCCATCGACAACAAGGTGCTGACCAGAAGCGACAAGGCCCGGGGCAAGAGCGACAACGTGCCCTC
CGAAGAGGTCGTGAAGAAGATGAAGAACTACTGGCGGCAGCTGCTGAACGCCAAGCTGATTACCCAGAGA
AAGTTCGACAATCTGACCAAGGCCGAGAGAGGCGGCCTGAGCGAACTGGATAAGGCCGGCTTCATCAAGA
GACAGCTGGTGGAAACCCGGCAGATCACAAAGCACGTGGCACAGATCCTGGACTCCCGGATGAACACTAA
GTACGACGAGAATGACAAGCTGATCCGGGAAGTGAAAGTGATCACCCTGAAGTCCAAGCTGGTGTCCGAT
TTCCGGAAGGATTTCCAGTTTTACAAAGTGCGCGAGATCAACAACTACCACCACGCCCACGACGCCTACC
TGAACGCCGTCGTGGGAACCGCCCTGATCAAAAAGTACCCTAAGCTGGAAAGCGAGTTCGTGTACGGCGA
CTACAAGGTGTACGACGTGCGGAAGATGATCGCCAAGAGCGAGCAGGAAATCGGCAAGGCTACCGCCAAG
TACTTCTTCTACAGCAACATCATGAACTTTTTCAAGACCGAGATTACCCTGGCCAACGGCGAGATCCGGA
AGCGGCCTCTGATCGAGACAAACGGCGAAACCGGGGAGATCGTGTGGGATAAGGGCCGGGATTTTGCCAC
CGTGCGGAAAGTGCTGAGCATGCCCCAAGTGAATATCGTGAAAAAGACCGAGGTGCAGACAGGCGGCTTC
AGCAAAGAGTCTATCCTGCCCAAGAGGAACAGCGATAAGCTGATCGCCAGAAAGAAGGACTGGGACCCTA
AGAAGTACGGCGGCTTCGACAGCCCCACCGTGGCCTATTCTGTGCTGGTGGTGGCCAAAGTGGAAAAGGG
CAAGTCCAAGAAACTGAAGAGTGTGAAAGAGCTGCTGGGGATCACCATCATGGAAAGAAGCAGCTTCGAG
AAGAATCCCATCGACTTTCTGGAAGCCAAGGGCTACAAAGAAGTGAAAAAGGACCTGATCATCAAGCTGC
CTAAGTACTCCCTGTTCGAGCTGGAAAACGGCCGGAAGAGAATGCTGGCCTCTGCCGGCGAACTGCAGAA
GGGAAACGAACTGGCCCTGCCCTCCAAATATGTGAACTTCCTGTACCTGGCCAGCCACTATGAGAAGCTG
AAGGGCTCCCCCGAGGATAATGAGCAGAAACAGCTGTTTGTGGAACAGCACAAGCACTACCTGGACGAGA
TCATCGAGCAGATCAGCGAGTTCTCCAAGAGAGTGATCCTGGCCGACGCTAATCTGGACAAAGTGCTGTC
CGCCTACAACAAGCACCGGGATAAGCCCATCAGAGAGCAGGCCGAGAATATCATCCACCTGTTTACCCTG
ACCAATCTGGGAGCCCCTGCCGCCTTCAAGTACTTTGACACCACCATCGACCGGAAGAGGTACACCAGCA
CCAAAGAGGTGCTGGACGCCACCCTGATCCACCAGAGCATCACCGGCCTGTACGAGACACGGATCGACCT
GTCTCAGCTGGGAGGCGACAGCGCTGGAGGAGGTGGAAGCGGAGGAGGAGGAAGCGGAGGAGGAGGTAGC
GGACCTAAGAAAAAGAGGAAGGTGGCGGCCGCTGGATCCGGACGGGCTGACGCATTGGACGATTTTGATC
TGGATATGCTGGGAAGTGACGCCCTCGATGATTTTGACCTTGACATGCTTGGTTCGGATGCCCTTGATGA
CTTTGACCTCGACATGCTCGGCAGTGACGCCCTTGATGATTTCGACCTGGACATGCTGATTAACTGTACA
GGCAGTGGAGAGGGCAGAGGAAGTCTGCTAACATGCGGTGACGTCGAGGAGAATCCTGGCCCAATGGCCA
AGCCTTTGTCTCAAGAAGAATCCACCCTCATTGAAAGAGCAACGGCTACAATCAACAGCATCCCCATCTC
TGAAGACTACAGCGTCGCCAGCGCAGCTCTCTCTAGCGACGGCCGCATCTTCACTGGTGTCAATGTATAT
CATTTTACTGGGGGACCTTGTGCAGAACTCGTGGTGCTGGGCACTGCTGCTGCTGCGGCAGCTGGCAACC
TGACTTGTATCGTCGCGATCGGAAATGAGAACAGGGGCATCTTGAGCCCCTGCGGACGGTGCCGACAGGT
GCTTCTCGATCTGCATCCTGGGATCAAAGCCATAGTGAAGGACAGTGATGGACAGCCGACGGCAGTTGGG
ATTCGTGAATTGCTGCCCTCTGGTTATGTGTGGGAGGGCTAAGAATTCGATATCAAGCTTATCGGTAATC
AACCTCTGGATTACAAAATTTGTGAAAGATTGACTGGTATTCTTAACTATGTTGCTCCTTTTACGCTATG
TGGATACGCTGCTTTAATGCCTTTGTATCATGCTATTGCTTCCCGTATGGCTTTCATTTTCTCCTCCTTG
TATAAATCCTGGTTGCTGTCTCTTTATGAGGAGTTGTGGCCCGTTGTCAGGCAACGTGGCGTGGTGTGCA
CTGTGTTTGCTGACGCAACCCCCACTGGTTGGGGCATTGCCACCACCTGTCAGCTCCTTTCCGGGACTTT
CGCTTTCCCCCTCCCTATTGCCACGGCGGAACTCATCGCCGCCTGCCTTGCCCGCTGCTGGACAGGGGCT
CGGCTGTTGGGCACTGACAATTCCGTGGTGTTGTCGGGGAAATCATCGTCCTTTCCTTGGCTGCTCGCCT
GTGTTGCCACCTGGATTCTGCGCGGGACGTCCTTCTGCTACGTCCCTTCGGCCCTCAATCCAGCGGACCT
TCCTTCCCGCGGCCTGCTGCCGGCTCTGCGGCCTCTTCCGCGTCTTCGCCTTCGCCCTCAGACGAGTCGG
ATCTCCCTTTGGGCCGCCTCCCCGCATCGATACCGTCGACCTCGAGACCTAGAAAAACATGGAGCAATCA
CAAGTAGCAATACAGCAGCTACCAATGCTGATTGTGCCTGGCTAGAAGCACAAGAGGAGGAGGAGGTGGG
TTTTCCAGTCACACCTCAGGTACCTTTAAGACCAATGACTTACAAGGCAGCTGTAGATCTTAGCCACTTT
TTAAAAGAAAAGGGGGGACTGGAAGGGCTAATTCACTCCCAACGAAGACAAGATATCCTTGATCTGTGGA
TCTACCACACACAAGGCTACTTCCCTGATTGGCAGAACTACACACCAGGGCCAGGGATCAGATATCCACT
GACCTTTGGATGGTGCTACAAGCTAGTACCAGTTGAGCAAGAGAAGGTAGAAGAAGCCAATGAAGGAGAG
AACACCCGCTTGTTACACCCTGTGAGCCTGCATGGGATGGATGACCCGGAGAGAGAAGTATTAGAGTGGA
GGTTTGACAGCCGCCTAGCATTTCATCACATGGCCCGAGAGCTGCATCCGGACTGTACTGGGTCTCTCTG
GTTAGACCAGATCTGAGCCTGGGAGCTCTCTGGCTAACTAGGGAACCCACTGCTTAAGCCTCAATAAAGC
TTGCCTTGAGTGCTTCAAGTAGTGTGTGCCCGTCTGTTGTGTGACTCTGGTAACTAGAGATCCCTCAGAC
CCTTTTAGTCAGTGTGGAAAATCTCTAGCAGGGCCCGTTTAAACCCGCTGATCAGCCTCGACTGTGCCTT
CTAGTTGCCAGCCATCTGTTGTTTGCCCCTCCCCCGTGCCTTCCTTGACCCTGGAAGGTGCCACTCCCAC
TGTCCTTTCCTAATAAAATGAGGAAATTGCATCGCATTGTCTGAGTAGGTGTCATTCTATTCTGGGGGGT
GGGGTGGGGCAGGACAGCAAGGGGGAGGATTGGGAAGACAATAGCAGGCATGCTGGGGATGCGGTGGGCT
CTATGGCTTCTGAGGCGGAAAGAACCAGCTGGGGCTCTAGGGGGTATCCCC
[124 nt withheld, positions 6912-7035]
C
[91 nt withheld, positions 7037-7127]
A
[49 nt withheld, positions 7129-7177]
CCTTTGACGTTGGAGTCCACGTTCTTT
[37 nt withheld, positions 7205-7241]
ACCCTATCTCGGTCTATTCTTTTGATTTATAAGGGATTTTGCCGATTTCGGCCTATTGGTTAAAAAATGA
GCTGATTTAACAAAAATTTAACGCGAATTAATTCTGTGGAATGTGTGTCAGTTAGGGTGTGGAAAGTCCC
CAGGCTCCCCAGCAGGCAGAAGTATGCAAAGCATGCATCTCAATTAGTCAGCAACCAGGTGTGGAAAGTC
CCCAGGCTCCCCAGCAGGCAGAAGTATGCAAAGCATGCATCTCAATTAGTCAGCAACCATAGTCCCGCCC
CTAACTCCGCCCATCCCGCCCCTAACTCCGCCCAGTTCCGCCCATTCTCCGCCCCATGGCTGACTAATTT
TTTTTATTTATGCAGAGGCCGAGGCCGCCTCTGCCTCTGAGCTATTCCAGAAGTAGTGAGGAGGCTTTTT
TGGAGGCCTAGGCTTTTGCAAAAAGCTCCCGGGAGCTTGTATATCCATTTTCGGATCTGATCAGCACGTG
TTGACAATTAATCATCGGCATAGTATATCGGCATAGTATAATACGACAAGGTGAGGAACTAAACCATGGC
CAAGTTGACCAGTGCCGTTCCGGTGCTCACCGCGCGCGACGTCGCCGGAGCGGTCGAGTTCTGGACCGAC
CGGCTCGGGTTCTCCCGGGACTTCGTGGAGGACGACTTCGCCGGTGTGGTCCGGGACGACGTGACCCTGT
TCATCAGCGCGGTCCAGGACCAGGTGGTGCCGGACAACACCCTGGCCTGGGTGTGGGTGCGCGGCCTGGA
CGAGCTGTACGCCGAGTGGTCGGAGGTCGTGTCCACGAACTTCCGGGACGCCTCCGGGCCGGCCATGACC
GAGATCGGCGAGCAGCCGTGGGGGCGGGAGTTCGCCCTGCGCGACCCGGCCGGCAACTGCGTGCACTTCG
TGGCCGAGGAGCAGGACTGACACGTGCTACGAGATTTCGATTCCACCGCCGCCTTCTATGAAAGGTTGGG
CTTCGGAATCGTTTTCCGGGACGCCGGCTGGATGATCCTCCAGCGCGGGGATCTCATGCTGGAGTTCTTC
GCCCACCCCAACTTGTTTATTGCAGCTTATAATGGTTACAAATAAAGCAATAGCATCACAAATTTCACAA
ATAAAGCATTTTTTTCACTGCATTCTAGTTGTGGTTTGTCCAAACTCATCAATGTATCTTATCATGTCTG
TATACCGTCGACCTCTAGCTAGAGCTTGGCGTAATCATGGTCATAGCTGTTTCCTGTGTGAAATTGTTAT
CCGCTCACAATTCCACACAACATACGAGCCGGAAGCATAAAGTGTAAAGCCTGGGGTGCCTAATGAGTGA
GCTAACTCACATTAATTGCGTTGCGCTCACTGCCCGCTTTCCAGTCGGGAAACCTGTCGTGCCAGCTGCA
TTAATGAATCGGCCAACGCGCGGGGAGAGGCGGTTTGCGTATTGGGCGCTCTTCCGCTTCCTCGCTCACT
GACTCGCTGCGCTCGGTCGTTCGGCTGCGGCGAGCGGTATCAGCTCACTCAAAGGCGGTAATACGGTTAT
CCACAGAATCAGGGGATAACGCAGGAAAGAACATGTGAGCAAAAGGCCAGCAAAAGGCCAGGAACCGTAA
AAAGGCCGCGTTGCTGGCGTTTTTCCATAGGCTCCGCCCCCCTGACGAGCATCACAAAAATCGACGCTCA
AGTCAGAGGTGGCGAAACCCGACAGGACTATAAAGATACCAGGCGTTTCCCCCTGGAAGCTCCCTCGTGC
GCTCTCCTGTTCCGACCCTGCCGCTTACCGGATACCTGTCCGCCTTTCTCCCTTCGGGAAGCGTGGCGCT
TTCTCATAGCTCACGCTGTAGGTATCTCAGTTCGGTGTAGGTCGTTCGCTCCAAGCTGGGCTGTGTGCAC
GAACCCCCCGTTCAGCCCGACCGCTGCGCCTTATCCGGTAACTATCGTCTTGAGTCCAACCCGGTAAGAC
ACGACTTATCGCCACTGGCAGCAGCCACTGGTAACAGGATTAGCAGAGCGAGGTATGTAGGCGGTGCTAC
AGAGTTCTTGAAGTGGTGGCCTAACTACGGCTACACTAGAAGAACAGTATTTGGTATCTGCGCTCTGCTG
AAGCCAGTTACCTTCGGAAAAAGAGTTGGTAGCTCTTGATCCGGCAAACAAACCACCGCTGGTAGCGGTG
GTTTTTTTGTTTGCAAGCAGCAGATTACGCGCAGAAAAAAAGGATCTCAAGAAGATCCTTTGATCTTTTC
TACGGGGTCTGACGCTCAGTGGAACGAAAACTCACGTTAAGGGATTTTGGTCATGAGATTATCAAAAAGG
ATCTTCACCTAGATCCTTTTAAATTAAAAATGAAGTTTTAAATCAATCTAAAGTATATATGAGTAAACTT
GGTCTGACAGTTACCAATGCTTAATCAGTGAGGCACCTATCTCAGCGATCTGTCTATTTCGTTCATCCAT
AGTTGCCTGACTCCCCGTCGTGTAGATAACTACGATACGGGAGGGCTTACCATCTGGCCCCAGTGCTGCA
ATGATACCGCGAGACCCACGCTCACCGGCTCCAGATTTATCAGCAATAAACCAGCCAGCCGGAAGGGCCG
AGCGCAGAAGTGGTCCTGCAACTTTATCCGCCTCCATCCAGTCTATTAATTGTTGCCGGGAAGCTAGAGT
AAGTAGTTCGCCAGTTAATAGTTTGCGCAACGTTGTTGCCATTGCTACAGGCATCGTGGTGTCACGCTCG
TCGTTTGGTATGGCTTCATTCAGCTCCGGTTCCCAACGATCAAGGCGAGTTACATGATCCCCCATGTTGT
GCAAAAAAGCGGTTAGCTCCTTCGGTCCTCCGATCGTTGTCAGAAGTAAGTTGGCCGCAGTGTTATCACT
CATGGTTATGGCAGCACTGCATAATTCTCTTACTGTCATGCCATCCGTAAGATGCTTTTCTGTGACTGGT
GAGTACTCAACCAAGTCATTCTGAGAATAGTGTATGCGGCGACCGAGTTGCTCTTGCCCGGCGTCAATAC
GGGATAATACCGCGCCACATAGCAGAACTTTAAAAGTGCTCATCATTGGAAAACGTTCTTCGGGGCGAAA
ACTCTCAAGGATCTTACCGCTGTTGAGATCCAGTTCGATGTAACCCACTCGTGCACCCAACTGATCTTCA
GCATCTTTTACTTTCACCAGCGTTTCTGGGTGAGCAAAAACAGGAAGGCAAAATGCCGCAAAAAAGGGAA
TAAGGGCGACACGGAAATGTTGAATACTCATACTCTTCCTTTTTCAATATTATTGAAGCATTTATCAGGG
TTATTGTCTCATGAGCGGATACATATTTGAATGTATTTAGAAAAATAAACAAATAGGGGTTCCGCGCACA
TTTCCCCGAAAAGTGCCACCTGACGTCGACGGATCGGGAGATCTCCCGATCCCCTATGGTGCACTCTCAG
TACAATCTGCTCTGATGCCGCATAGTTAAGCCAGTATCTGCTCCCTGCTTGTGTGTTGGAGGTCGCTGAG
TAGTGCGCGAGCAAAATTTAAGCTACAACAAGGCAAGGCTTGACCGACAATTGCATGAAGAATCTGCTTA
GGGTTAGGCGTTTTGCGCTGCTTCGCGATGTACGGGCCAGATATACGCGTTGACATTGATTATTGACTAG
TTATTAATAGTAATCAATTACGGGGTCATTAGTTCATAGCCCATATATGGAGTTCCGCGTTACATAACTT
ACGGTAAATGGCCCGCCTGGCTGACCGCCCAACGACCCCCGCCCATTGACGTCAATAATGACGTATGTTC
CCATAGTAACGCCAATAGGGACTTTCCATTGACGTCAATGGGTGGAGTATTTACGGTAAACTGCCCACTT
GGCAGTACATCAAGTGTATCATATGCCAAGTACGCCCCCTATTGACGTCAATGACGGTAAATGGCCCGCC
TGGCATTATGCCCAGTACATGACCTTATGGGACTTTCCTACTTGGCAGTACATCTACGTATTAGTCATCG
CTATTACCATGGTGATGCGGTTTTGGCAGTACATCAATGGGCGTGGATAGCGGTTTGACTCACGGGGATT
TCCAAGTCTCCACCCCATTGACGTCAATGGGAGTTTGTTTTGGCACCAAAATCAACGGGACTTTCCAAAA
TGTCGTAACAACTCCGCCCCATTGACGCAAATGGGCGGTAGGCGTGTACGGTGGGAGGTCTATATAAGCA
GCGCGTTTTGCCTGTACTGGGTCTCTCTGGTTAGACCAGATCTGAGCCTGGGAGCTCTCTGGCTAACTAG
GGAACCCACTGCTTAAGCCTCAATAAAGCTTGCCTTGAGTGCTTCAAGTAGTGTGTGCCCGTCTGTTGTG
TGACTCTGGTAACTAGAGATCCCTCAGACCCTTTTAGTCAGTGTGGAAAATCTCTAGCAGTGGCGCCCGA
ACAGGGACTTGAAAGCGAAAGGGAAACCAGAGGAGCTCTCTCGACGCAGGACTCGGCTTGCTGAAGCGCG
CACGGCAAGAGGCGAGGGGCGGCGACTGGTGAGTACGCCAAAAATTTTGACTAGCGGAGGCTAGAAGGAG
AGAGATGGGTGCGAGAGCGTCAGTATTAAGCGGGGGAGAATTAGATCGCGATGGGAAAAAATTCGGTTAA
GGCCAGGGGGAAAGAAAAAATATAAATTAAAACATATAGTATGGGCAAGCAGGGAGCTAGAACGATTCGC
AGTTAATCCTGGCCTGTTAGAAACATCAGAAGGCTGTAGACAAATACTGGGACAGCTACAACCATCCCTT
CAGACAGGATCAGAAGAACTTAGATCATTATATAATACAGTAGCAACCCTCTATTGTGTGCATCAAAGGA
TAGAGATAAAAGACACCAAGGAAGCTTTAGACAAGATAGAGGAAGAGCAAAACAAAAGTAAGACCACCGC
ACAGCAAGCGGCCGCTGATCTTCAGACCTGGAGGAGGAGATATGAGGGACAATTGGAGAAGTGAATTATA
TAAATATAAAGTAGTAAAAATTGAACCATTAGGAGTAGCACCCACCAAGGCAAAGAGAAGAGTGGTGCAG
AGAGAAAAAAGAGCAGTGGGAATAGGAGCTTTGTTCCTTGGGTTCTTGGGAGCAGCAGGAAGCACTATGG
GCGCAGCGTCAATGACGCTGACGGTACAGGCCAGACAATTATTGTCTGGTATAGTGCAGCAGCAGAACAA
TTTGCTGAGGGCTATTGAGGCGCAACAGCATCTGTTGCAACTCACAGTCTGGGGCATCAAGCAGCTCCAG
GCAAGAATCCTGGCTGTGGAAAGATACCTAAAGGATCAACAGCTCCTGGGGATTTGGGGTTGCTCTGGAA
AACTCATTTGCACCACTGCTGTGCCTTGGAATGCTAGTTGGAGTAATAAATCTCTGGAACAGATTTGGAA
TCACACGACCTGGATGGAGTGGGACAGAGAAATTAACAATTACACAAGCTTAATACACTCCTTAATTGAA
GAATCGCAAAACCAGCAAGAAAAGAATGAACAAGAATTATTGGAATTAGATAAATGGGCAAGTTTGTGGA
ATTGGTTTAACATAACAAATTGGCTGTGGTATATAAAATTATTCATAATGATAGTAGGAGGCTTGGTAGG
TTTAAGAATAGTTTTTGCTGTACTTTCTATAGTGAATAGAGTTAGGCAGGGATATTCACCATTATCGTTT
CAGACCCACCTCCCAACCCCGAGGGGACCCGACAGGCCCGAAGGAATAGAAGAAGAAGGTGGAGAGAGAG
ACAGAGACAGATCCATTCGATTAGTGAACGGATCGGCACTGCGTGCGCCAATTCTGCAGACAAATGGCAG
TATTCATCCACAATTTTAAAAGAAAAGGGGGGATTGGGGGGTACAGTGCAGGGGAAAGAATAGTAGACAT
AATAGCAACAGACATACAAACTAAAGAATTACAAAAACAAATTACAAAAATTCAAAATTTTCGGGTTTAT
TACAGGGACAGCAGAGATCCAGTTTGGTTAATTAGCTAGCGAGGGCCTATTTCCCATGATTCCTTCATAT
TTGCATATACGATACAAGGCTGTTAGAGAGATAATTGGAATTAATTTGACTGTAAACACAAAGATATTAG
TACAAAATACGTGACGTAGAAAGTAATAATTTCTTGGGTAGTTTGCAGTTTTAAAATTATGTTTTAAAAT
GGACTATCATATGCTTACCGTAACTTGAAAGTATTTCGATTTCTTGGCTTTATATATCTTGTGGAAAGGA
CGAAACACCGGCGGCGCCTACAAAGCCTC
