>Addgene plasmid #125476 | lentiSAMv2 VPS13C-TSS-guide1 | depositor partial sequence | sequence record 240130 | Guide RNA, MS2 stem loops
NNNNNNNNNNTNGAAAGGACGAAACACCGGCGGCGCCTACAAAGCCTCGTTTTAGAGCTAGGCCAACATG
AGGATCACCCATGTCTGCAGGGCCTAGCAAGTTAAAATAAGGCTAGTCCGTTATCAACTTGGCCAACATG
AGGATCACCCATGTCTGCAGGGCCAAGTGGCACCGAGTCGGTGCTTTTTTTGGATCCTAGGTCTTGAAAG
GAGTGGGAATTGGCTCCGGTGCCCGTCAGTGGGCAGAGCGCACATCGCCCACAGTCCCCGAGAAGTTGGG
GGGAGGGGTCGGCAATTGATCCGGTGCCTAGAGAAGGTGGCGCGGGGTAAACTGGGAAAGTGATGTCGTG
TACTGGCTCCGCCTTTTTCCCGAGGGTGGGGGAGAACCGTATATAAGTGCAGTAGTCGCCGTGAACGTTC
TTTTTCGCAACGGGTTTGCCGCCAGAACACAGGCGTACGGCCACCATGAAAAGGCCGGCGGCCACGAAAA
AGGCCGGCCAGGCAAAAAAGAAAAAGGACAAGAAGTACAGCATCGGCCTGGCCATCGGCACCAACTCTGT
GGGCTGGGCCGTGATCACCGACGAGTACAAGGTGCCCAGCAAGAAATTCAAGGTGCTGGGCAACACCGAC
CGGCACAGCATCAAGAAGAACCTGATCGGAGCCCTGCTGTTCGACAGCGGCGAAACAGCCGAGGCCACCC
GGCTGAAGAGAACCGCCAGAAGAAGATACACCAGACGGAAGAACCGGATCTGCTATCTGCAAGAGATCTT
CAGCAACGAGATGGCCAAGGTGGACGACAGCTTCTTCCACAGACTGGANAGTCCTTCCTGGTGGAAGAGG
ATAATAAGCACGAGCGGCACTCCATCTTCGGCAACGTCGTGGACGANNTGGCCTACCACGAGAAGTACCT
CACCATCTACCACCTGAGAAAAANCTGGTGGACTGCACCGACAAGGCCGACCTGCGGCTGATCTATCTGG
CCCTGGCCCAAATGATCAAGTTCCGGGGCCACTTCCTGATCAAGGGCGACCTGAACTCCGACATAGGNNA
CGGGGACAAGCTGTTCTTCCAGCTTGTGCAGAACTACNACCAGCTGGTTNAAGAAAACTCNNNCAACNTC
AAGCNCATGGAAGCCNAAGACCNNCT
